Addgene plasmid #91362: pHH0103_NCK2-2/3
Purpose: Protein expression and purification of human SH3 domain construct NCK2-2/3
Depositing lab: Sachdev Sidhu. Depositing organization: University of Toronto. Publication: Comprehensive Analysis of the Human SH3 Domain Family Reveals a Wide Variety of Non-canonical Specificities. Teyra J, Huang H, Jain S, Guan X, Dong A, Liu Y, Tempel W, Min J, Tong Y, Kim PM, Bader GD, Sidhu SS. Structure. 2017 Oct 3;25(10):1598-1610.e3. doi: 10.1016/j.str.2017.07.017. Epub 2017 Sep 7. PubMed 28890361.
Backbone
  Vector backbone: pHH0103
  Vector type: Bacterial Expression
Growth in bacteria
  Bacterial resistance: Ampicillin, 100 μg/mL
  Growth temperature: 37°C
  Growth strain: DH5alpha
  Copy number: Low Copy
Gene/Insert
  Gene/Insert name: NCK2-2/3
  Species: H. sapiens (human)
  Insert size (bp): 221
  Entrez Gene: NCK2 (a.k.a. GRB4, NCKbeta)
  Cloning method: Restriction Enzyme; 5′ cloning site Sfi1 (unknown if destroyed); 3′ cloning site Not1 (unknown if destroyed)
Terms and licenses: Academic/Nonprofit Terms; Industry Terms: Not Available to Industry
How to cite: pHH0103_NCK2-2/3 was a gift from Sachdev Sidhu (Addgene plasmid # 91362 ; http://n2t.net/addgene:91362 ; RRID:Addgene_91362)
