[The description below was written by a language model from this plasmid's Addgene catalogue record and pLannotate feature annotations shown in this document.]
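Description:
pHH0103_NCK2-2/3 is a bacterial expression plasmid of about 6.9 kb, built on the pHH0103 backbone, for producing and purifying a single SH3 domain construct from the human adapter protein NCK2 (also known as GRB4 or NCKbeta). The name suggests the second of the protein's three SH3 domains, although the record does not spell this out. It is maintained in E. coli under ampicillin selection through a TEM-type beta-lactamase gene with its own promoter. Replication comes from a ColE1/pBR322-type origin with an adjacent bom region. The catalogue lists the plasmid as low copy, although the rop gene appears only as two fragments interrupted by an f1 phage origin.

The expression cassette is driven by the tac promoter with a downstream lac operator. The plasmid also carries lacI under the lacIq promoter, so transcription is repressed until induced with IPTG. The annotated coding features run from a 6xHis tag through Schistosoma japonicum glutathione S-transferase to the NCK2 fragment of roughly 220 to 230 bp, which was cloned between SfiI and NotI sites. This arrangement would give a His-GST-SH3 fusion that can be purified by either nickel or glutathione affinity. The fd phage terminator follows directly after the insert.

Downstream of the terminator lie two M13 gene III fragments. With the f1 origin, they point to a backbone derived from a phagemid display vector, and they do not appear to be part of the expressed product. Short tet promoter and tetracycline-resistance fragments are likewise remnants of pBR322. The plasmid belongs to a family-wide survey of the binding specificities of human SH3 domains.
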