Features (pLannotate 1.2.2; 21 found; start..end, strand, type, name):
     45..122     +  promoter       lacIq promoter: lacI (mutant); In the lacIq allele, a single base change in the promoter boosts expression of the lacI gene about 10-fold.
    123..1205    +  CDS            lacI: lac repressor; lacI; The lac repressor binds to the lac operator to inhibit transcription in E. coli. This inhibition can be relieved by adding lactose or isopropyl-β-D-thiogalactopyranoside (IPTG).
   1218..1239    +  protein_bind   CAP binding site: CAP binding activates transcription in the presence of cAMP. E. coli catabolite activator protein
   1258..1275    +  promoter       tet promoter (fragment): E. coli promoter for tetracycline efflux protein gene
   1448..1476    +  promoter       tac promoter: strong E. coli promoter; hybrid between the trp and lac UV5 promoters
   1484..1500    +  protein_bind   lac operator: The lac repressor binds to the lac operator to inhibit transcription in E. coli. This inhibition can be relieved by adding lactose or isopropyl-β-D-thiogalactopyranoside (IPTG). lac repressor encoded by lacI
   1585..1602    +  CDS            6xHis: 6xHis affinity tag
   1618..2271    +  CDS            GST26_SCHJA: Experimental evidence at protein level: Swiss-Prot protein existence level 1. GST isoenzymes appear to play a central role in the parasite detoxification system. Other functions are also suspected including a role in increasing the solubility of haematin in the parasite gut. From Schistosoma japonicum (Blood fluke).
   2320..2547    +  CDS            NCK2 (fragment): NCK2_HUMAN - Also known as GRB4. Experimental evidence at protein level: Swiss-Prot protein existence level 1. Adapter protein which associates with tyrosine-phosphorylated growth factor receptors or their cellular substrates. Maintains low levels of EIF2S1 phosphorylation by promoting its dephosphorylation by PP1. Plays a role in ELK1-dependent transcriptional activation in response to activated Ras signaling. From Homo sapiens (Human).
   2554..2601    +  terminator     fd terminator (sequence withheld): central terminator from bacteriophage fd (Otsuka and Kunisawa, 1982)
   2606..2818    +  CDS            M13 gene III (fragment) (sequence partly withheld): pIII; III; minor coat protein
   2833..3303    +  CDS            M13 gene III (fragment) (sequence partly withheld): pIII; III; minor coat protein
   3325..3395    +  CDS            TcR (fragment): tetracycline efflux protein; tet; confers resistance to tetracycline
   3637..4017    -  CDS            YPB1_ECOLX: Protein predicted: Swiss-Prot protein existence level 4. From Escherichia coli.
   4034..4185    +  CDS            rop (fragment): Rop protein, which maintains plasmids at low copy number; rop
   4221..4649    -  rep_origin     f1 ori (sequence partly withheld): f1 bacteriophage origin of replication; arrow indicates direction of (+) strand synthesis
   4658..4697    +  CDS            rop (fragment): Rop protein, which maintains plasmids at low copy number; rop
   4799..4939    +  misc_feature   bom: basis of mobility region from pBR322
   5125..5712    -  rep_origin     ori: high-copy-number ColE1/pMB1/pBR322/pUC origin of replication
   5886..6743    -  CDS            bla: BLAT_ECOLX - Experimental evidence at protein level: Swiss-Prot protein existence level 1. TEM-type are the most prevalent beta-lactamases in enterobacteria; they hydrolyze the beta-lactam bond in susceptible beta-lactam antibiotics, thus conferring resistance to penicillins and cephalosporins. TEM-3 and TEM-4 are capable of hydrolyzing cefotaxime and ceftazidime. TEM-5 is capable of hydrolyzing ceftazidime. TEM-6 is capable of hydrolyzing ceftazidime and aztreonam. TEM-8/CAZ-2, TEM- 16/CAZ-7 and TEM-24/CAZ-6 are markedly active against ceftazidime. IRT- 4 shows resistance to beta-lactamase in
   6744..6848    -  promoter       AmpR promoter: bla
>Addgene plasmid #91362 | pHH0103_NCK2-2/3 | addgene full sequence | sequence record 192226 | Addgene NGS Result
AAAAATAGGCGTATCACGAGGCCCTTTCGTCTTCAAGAATTCCCGACACCATCGAATGGTGCAAAACCTT
TCGCGGTATGGCATGATAGCGCCCGGAAGAGAGTCAATTCAGGGTGGTGAATGTGAAACCAGTAACGTTA
TACGATGTCGCAGAGTATGCCGGTGTCTCTTATCAGACCGTTTCCCGCGTGGTGAACCAGGCCAGCCACG
TTTCTGCGAAAACGCGGGAAAAAGTGGAAGCGGCGATGGCGGAGCTGAATTACATTCCCAACCGCGTGGC
ACAACAACTGGCGGGCAAACAGTCGTTGCTGATTGGCGTTGCCACCTCCAGTCTGGCCCTGCACGCGCCG
TCGCAAATTGTCGCGGCGATTAAATCTCGCGCCGATCAACTGGGTGCCAGCGTGGTGGTGTCGATGGTAG
AACGAAGCGGCGTCGAAGCCTGTAAAGCGGCGGTGCACAATCTTCTCGCGCAACGCGTCAGTGGGCTGAT
CATTAACTATCCGCTGGATGACCAGGATGCCATTGCTGTGGAAGCTGCCTGCACTAATGTTCCGGCGTTA
TTTCTTGATGTCTCTGACCAGACACCCATCAACAGTATTATTTTCTCCCATGAAGACGGTACGCGACTGG
GCGTGGAGCATCTGGTCGCATTGGGTCACCAGCAAATCGCGCTGTTAGCGGGCCCATTAAGTTCTGTCTC
GGCGCGTCTGCGTCTGGCTGGCTGGCATAAATATCTCACTCGCAATCAAATTCAGCCGATAGCGGAACGG
GAAGGCGACTGGAGTGCCATGTCCGGTTTTCAACAAACCATGCAAATGCTGAATGAGGGCATCGTTCCCA
CTGCGATGCTGGTTGCCAACGATCAGATGGCGCTGGGCGCAATGCGCGCCATTACCGAGTCCGGGCTGCG
CGTTGGTGCGGATATCTCGGTAGTGGGATACGACGATACCGAAGACAGCTCATGTTATATCCCGCCGTTA
ACCACCATCAAACAGGATTTTCGCCTGCTGGGGCAAACCAGCGTGGACCGCTTGCTGCAACTCTCTCAGG
GCCAGGCGGTGAAGGGCAATCAGCTGTTGCCCGTCTCACTGGTGAAAAGAAAAACCACCCTGGCGCCCAA
TACGCAAACCGCCTCTCCCCGCGCGTTGGCCGATTCATTAATGCAGCTGGCACGACAGGTTTCCCGACTG
GAAAGCGGGCAGTGAGCGCAACGCAATTAATGTAAGTTAGCTCACTCATTAGGCACAATTCTCATGTTTG
ACAGCTTATCATCGACTGCACGGTGCACCAATGCTTCTGGCGTCAGGCAGCCATCGGAAGCTGTGGTATG
GCTGTGCAGGTCGTAAATCACTGCATAATTCGTGTCGCTCAAGGCGCACTCCCGTTCTGGATAATGTTTT
TTGCGCCGACATCATAACGGTTCTGGCAAATATTCTGAAATGAGCTGTTGACAATTAATCATCGGCTCGT
ATAATGTGTGGAATTGTGAGCGGATAACAATTTCACACAGGAAACAGCCAGTCCGTTTAGGTGTTTTCAC
GAGCACTTCACCAACAAGGACCATAGATTATGAAAATCGAAGAACACCATCACCATCACCATTCCAGCGG
TAAGCTTATGTCCCCTATACTAGGTTATTGGAAAATTAAGGGCCTTGTGCAACCCACTCGACTTCTTTTG
GAATATCTTGAAGAAAAATATGAAGAGCATTTGTATGAGCGCGATGAAGGTGATAAATGGCGAAACAAAA
AGTTTGAATTGGGTTTGGAGTTTCCCAATCTTCCTTATTATATTGATGGTGATGTTAAATTAACACAGTC
TATGGCCATCATACGTTATATAGCTGACAAGCACAACATGTTGGGTGGTTGTCCAAAAGAGCGTGCAGAG
ATTTCAATGCTTGAAGGAGCGGTTTTGGATATTAGATACGGTGTTTCGAGAATTGCATATAGTAAAGACT
TTGAAACTCTCAAAGTTGATTTTCTTAGCAAGCTACCTGAAATGCTGAAAATGTTCGAAGATCGTTTATG
TCATAAAACATATTTAAATGGTGATCATGTAACCCATCCTGACTTCATGTTGTATGACGCTCTTGATGTT
GTTTTATACATGGACCCAATGTGCCTGGATGCGTTCCCAAAATTAGTTTGTTTTAAAAAACGTATTGAAG
CTATCCCACAAATTGATAAGTACTTGAAATCCAGCAAGTATATAGCATGGCCTTTGCAGGGCTGGCAAGC
CACGTTTGGTGGTGGCGACCATCCTCCAAAATCGGATCTGGAAGTTCTGTTCCAGGGGCCCCTGTCCAGC
GGTCTGGTTCCGCGTGGTTCCGGTACCGCGGCCCAGCCGGCCATGGCCCAGGGCGCGCTGATTCCGGCCT
TTGTCAAATTTGCCTACGTCGCCGAACGTGAAGATGAACTGTCCCTGGTTAAAGGTTCTCGTGTCACCGT
CATGGAAAAATGTTCCGATGGTTGGTGGCGTGGTTCTTACAATGGTCAGATTGGTTGGTTTCCGTCCAAC
TACGTTCTGGAAGAAGTCGCGGCCGCATA
[142 nt withheld, positions 2550-2691]
C
[98 nt withheld, positions 2693-2790]
AGTTTGTACTGGTGACGAAACTCAGTGTCTAGCTAGAGTGGC
[149 nt withheld, positions 2833-2981]
T
[41 nt withheld, positions 2983-3023]
T
[62 nt withheld, positions 3025-3086]
A
[35 nt withheld, positions 3088-3122]
CCTCCCTCAATCGGTTGAATGTCGCCCTTTTGTCTTTGGCGCTGGTAAACCATATGAA
[86 nt withheld, positions 3181-3266]
T
[54 nt withheld, positions 3268-3321]
CTAGCGCCGCCCTATACCTTGTCTGCCTCCCCGCGTTGCGTCGCGGTGCATGGAGCCGGGCCACCTCGAC
CTGAATGGAAGCCGGCGGCACCTCGCTAACGGATTCACCACTCCAAGAATTGGAGCCAATCAATTCTTGC
GGAGAACTGTGAATGCGCAAACCAACCCTTGGCAGAACATATCCATCGCGTCCGCCATCTCCAGCAGCCG
CACGCGGCGCATCTCGGGCAGCGTTGGGTCCTGGCCACGGGTGCGCATGATCGTGCTCCTGTCGTTGAGG
ACCCGGCTAGGCTGGCGGGGTTGCCTTACTGGTTAGCAGAATGAATCACCGATACGCGAGCGAACGTGAA
GCGACTGCTGCTGCAAAACGTCTGCGACCTGAGCAACAACATGAATGGTCTTCGGTTTCCGTGTTTCGTA
AAGTCTGGAAACGCGGAAGTCAGCGCCCTGCACCATTATGTTCCGGATCTGCATCGCAGGATGCTGCTGG
CTACCCTGTGGAACACCTACATCTGTATTAACGAAGCGCTGGCATTGACCCTGAGTGATTTTTCTCTGGT
CCCGCCGCATCCATACCGCCAGTTGTTTACCCTCACAACGTTCCAGTAACCGGGCATGTTCATCATCAGT
AACCCGTATCGTGAGCATCCTCTCTCGTTTCATCGGTATCATTACCCCCATGAACAGAAATCCCCCTTAC
ACGGAGGCATCAGTGACCAAACAGGAAAAAACCGCCCTTAACATGGCCCGCTTTATCAGAAGCCAGACAT
TAACGCTTCTGGAGAAACTCAACGAGCTGGACGCGGATGAACAGGCAGACATCTGTGAATCGCTTCACGA
CCACGCTGATGAGCTTTACCGCAGGATCCGCGAAATTGTAAGCGTTAATATTTTGTTAAAATTCGCGTTA
AATTTTTGTTAAATCAGCTCATTTTTTAACCAATAGGCCGAAATCGGCAAAATCCCTTATAAATCAAAAG
AATAGACCGAGATAGGGT
[37 nt withheld, positions 4320-4356]
AAAGAACGTGGACTCCAACGTCAAAGG
[49 nt withheld, positions 4384-4432]
T
[91 nt withheld, positions 4434-4524]
G
[124 nt withheld, positions 4526-4649]
CGCGGATCCTGCCTCGCGCGTTTCGGTGATGACGGTGAAAACCTCTGACACATGCAGCTCCCGGAGACGG
TCACAGCTTGTCTGTAAGCGGATGCCGGGAGCAGACAAGCCCGTCAGGGCGCGTCAGCGGGTGTTGGCGG
GTGTCGGGGCGCAGCCATGACCCAGTCACGTAGCGATAGCGGAGTGTATACTGGCTTAACTATGCGGCAT
CAGAGCAGATTGTACTGAGAGTGCACCATATGCGGTGTGAAATACCGCACAGATGCGTAAGGAGAAAATA
CCGCATCAGGCGCTCTTCCGCTTCCTCGCTCACTGACTCGCTGCGCTCGGTCGTTCGGCTGCGGCGAGCG
GTATCAGCTCACTCAAAGGCGGTAATACGGTTATCCACAGAATCAGGGGATAACGCAGGAAAGAACATGT
GAGCAAAAGGCCAGCAAAAGGCCAGGAACCGTAAAAAGGCCGCGTTGCTGGCGTTTTTCCATAGGCTCCG
CCCCCCTGACGAGCATCACAAAAATCGACGCTCAAGTCAGAGGTGGCGAAACCCGACAGGACTATAAAGA
TACCAGGGTTTCCCCCTGGAAGCTCCCTCGTGCGCTCTCCTGTTCCGACCCTGCCGCTTACCGGATACCT
GTCCGCCTTTCTCCCTTCGGGAAGCGTGGCGCTTTCTCATAGCTCACGCTGTAGGTATCTCAGTTCGGTG
TAGGTCGTTCGCTCCAAGCTGGGCTGTGTGCACGAACCCCCCGTTCAGCCCGACCGCTGCGCCTTATCCG
GTAACTATCGTCTTGAGTCCAACCCGGTAAGACACGACTTATCGCCACTGGCAGCAGCCACTGGTAACAG
GATTAGCAGAGCGAGGTATGTAGGCGGTGCTACAGAGTTCTTGAAGTGGTGGCCTAACTACGGCTACACT
AGAAGGACAGTATTTGGTATCTGCGCTCTGCTGAAGCCAGTTACCTTCGGAAAAAGAGTTGGTAGCTCTT
GATCCGGCAAACAAACCACCGCTGGTAGCGGTGGTTTTTTTGTTTGCAAGCAGCAGATTACGCGCAGAAA
AAAAGGATCTCAAGAAGATCCTTTGATCTTTTCTACGGGGTCTGACGCTCAGTGGAACGAAAACTCACGT
TAAGGGATTTTGGTCATGAGATTATCAAAAAGGATCTTCACCTAGATCCTTTTAAATTAAAAATGAAGTT
TTAAATCAATCTAAAGTATATATGAGTAAACTTGGTCTGACAGTTACCAATGCTTAATCAGTGAGGCACC
TATCTCAGCGATCTGTCTATTTCGTTCATCCATAGTTGCCTGACTCCCCGTCGTGTAGATAACTACGATA
CGGGAGGGCTTACCATCTGGCCCCAGTGCTGCAATGATACCGCGAGACCCACGCTCACCGGCTCCAGATT
TATCAGCAATAAACCAGCCAGCCGGAAGGGCCGAGCGCAGAAGTGGTCCTGCAACTTTATCCGCCTCCAT
CCAGTCTATTAATTGTTGCCGGGAAGCTAGAGTAAGTAGTTCGCCAGTTAATAGTTTGCGCAACGTTGTT
GCCATTGCTGCAGGCATCGTGGTGTCACGCTCGTCGTTTGGTATGGCTTCATTCAGCTCCGGTTCCCAAC
GATCAAGGCGAGTTACATGATCCCCCATATTGTGCAAAAAAGCGGTTAGCTCCTTCGGTCCTCCGATCGT
TGTCAGAAGTAAGTTGGCCGCAGTGTTATCACTCATGGTTATGGCAGCACTGCATAATTCTCTTACTGTC
ATGCCATCCGTAAGATGCTTTTCTGTGACTGGTGAGTACTCAACCAAGTCATTCTGAGAATAGTGTATGC
GGCGACCGAGTTGCTCTTGCCCGGCGTCAACACGGGATAATACCGCGCCACATAGCAGAACTTTAAAAGT
GCTCATCATTGGAAAACGTTCTTCGGGGCGAAAACTCTCAAGGATCTTACCGCTGTTGAGATCCAGTTCG
ATGTAACCCACTCGTGCACCCAACTGATCTTCAGCATCTTTTACTTTCACCAGCGTTTCTGGGTGAGCAA
AAACAGGAAGGCAAAATGCCGCAAAAAAGGGAATAAGGGCGACACGGAAATGTTGAATACTCATACTCTT
CCTTTTTCAATATTATTGAAGCATTTATCAGGGTTATTGTCTCATGAGCGGATACATATTTGAATGTATT
TAGAAAAATAAACAAATAGGGGTTCCGCGCACATTTCCCCGAAAAGTGCCACCTGACGTCTAAGAAACCA
TTATTATCATGACATTAACCTAT
