>Addgene plasmid #91362 | pHH0103_NCK2-2/3 | depositor partial sequence | sequence record 175850 | insert sequence
GGTACCGAATTCGGATCCGCGCGCTGATTCCGGCCTTTGTCAAATTTGCCTACGTCGCCGAACGTGAAGA
TGAACTGTCCCTGGTTAAAGGTTCTCGTGTCACCGTCATGGAAAAATGTTCCGATGGTTGGTGGCGTGGT
TCTTACAATGGTCAGATTGGTTGGTTTCCGTCCAACTACGTTCTGGAAGAAGTCGCGGCCGCTAGCTAAG
TCGACGAGCTC
